>Addgene plasmid #178937 | BASIC_SEVA_5a7_pKD46.10 | addgene full sequence | sequence record 353844 | Addgene NGS Result
GGCTCGGGTAAGAACTCGCACTTCGTGGAAACACTATTATCTGGTGGGTCTCTGTCCACTAGTCTTGGAC
TCCTGTTGATAGATCCAGTAATGACCTCAGAACTCCATCTGGATTTGTTCAGAACGCTCGGTTGCCGCCG
GGCGTTTTTTATTGGTGAGAATCCAGGGGTCCCCAATAATTACGATTTACGTATTTAAATTTGACAGCTT
ATCATCGATAAACTGTAATGCGGTAGTTTATCACAGTTAAATTGCTAACGCAGTCAGGCACCGTGTATGA
AATCTAACAATGCGCTCATCGTCATCCTCGGCACCGTCACCCTGGATGCTGTAGGCATAGGCTTGGTTAT
GCCGGTACTGCCGGGCCTCTTGCGGGATATCGTCCATTCCGACAGCATCGCCAGTCACTATGGCGTGCTG
CTAGCGCTATATGCGTTGATGCAATTTCTATGCGCACCCGTTCTCGGAGCACTGTCCGACCGCTTTGGCC
GCCGCCCAGTCCTGCTCGCTTCGCTACTTGGAGCCACTATCGACTACGCGATCATGGCGACCACACCCGT
CCTGTGGATTCTCTACGCCGGACGCATCGTGGCCGGCATCACCGGCGCCACAGGTGCGGTTGCTGGCGCC
TATATCGCCGACATCACCGATGGGGAAGATCGGGCTCGCCACTTCGGGCTCATGAGCGCTTGTTTCGGCG
TGGGTATGGTGGCAGGCCCCGTGGCCGGGGGACTGTTGGGCGCCATCTCCCTGCACGCACCATTCCTTGC
GGCGGCGGTGCTCAACGGCCTCAACCTACTACTGGGCTGCTTCCTAATGCAGGAGTCGCATAAGGGAGAG
CGCCGTCCGATGCCCTTGAGAGCCTTCAACCCAGTCAGCTCCTTCCGGTGGGCGCGGGGCATGACCATTG
TGGCCGCACTTATGACTGTCTTCTTTATCATGCAACTCGTAGGACAGGTGCCGGCAGCGCTCTGGGTCAT
TTTCGGCGAGGACCGCTTTCGCTGGAGCGCGACGATGAGCGGCCTGTCGCTTGCGGTATTCGGAATCTTG
CACGCCCTCGCTCAAGCCTTCGTCACTGGTCCCGCCACCAAACGTTTCGGCGAGAAGCAGGCCATTATCG
CCGGCATGGCGGCCGACGCGCTGGGCTACGTCTTGCTGGCGTTCGCGACGCGAGGCTGGATGGCCTTCCC
CATTATGATTCTTCTCGCTTCCGGCGGCATCGGGATGCCCGCGTTGCAGGCCATGCTGTCCAGGCAGGTA
GATGACGACCATCAGGGACAGCTTCAAGGATCGCTCGCGGCTCTTACCAGCCTAACTTCGATCACTGGAC
CGCTGATCGTCACGGCGATTTATGCCGCCTCGGCGAGCACATGGAACGGGTTGGCATGGATTGTAGGCGC
CGCCCTATACCTTGTCTGCCTCCCCGCGTTGCGTCGCGGTGCATGGAGCCGGGCCACCTCGACCTGAGAC
AATTGTCGGCTCGGCCCACTTGTGTGTCTCGTACAATTCTGAGGTCCACACAGATAGTGTCCTGTTCTAC
TTTTGTTTGTTAGTCTTGATGCTTCACTGATAGATACAAGAGCCATAAGAACCTCAGATCCTTCCGTATT
TAGCCAGTATGTTCTCTAGTGTGGTTCGTTGTTTTTGCGTGAGCCATGAGAACGAACCATTGAGATCATA
CTTACTTTGCATGTCACTCAAAAATTTTGCCTCAAAACTGGTGAGCTGAATTTTTGCAGTTAAAGCATCG
TGTAGTGTTTTTCTTAGTCCGTTACGTAGGTAGGAATCTGATGTAATGGTTGTTGGTATTTTGTCACCAT
TCATTTTTATCTGGTTGTTCTCAAGTTCGGTTACGAGATCCATTTGTCTATCTAGTTCAACTTGGAAAAT
CAACGTATCAGTCGGGCGGCCTCGCTTATCAACCACCAATTTCATATTGCTGTAAGTGTTTAAATCTTTA
CTTATTGGTTTCAAAACCCATTGGTTAAGCCTTTTAAACTCATGGTAGTTATTTTCAAGCATTAACATGA
ACTTAAATTCATCAAGGCTAATCTCTATATTTGCCTTGTGAGTTTTCTTTTGTGTTAGTTCTTTTAATAA
CCACTCATAAATCCTCATAGAGTATTTGTTTTCAAAAGACTTAACATGTTCCAGATTATATTTTATGAAT
TTTTTTAACTGGAAAAGATAAGGCAATATCTCTTCACTAAAAACTAATTCTAATTTTTCGCTTGAGAACT
TGGCATAGTTTGTCCACTGGAAAATCTCAAAGCCTTTAACCAAAGGATTCCTGATTTCCACAGTTCTCGT
CATCAGCTCTCTGGTTGCTTTAGCTAATACACCATAAGCATTTTCCCTACTGATGTTCATCATCTGAGCG
TATTGGTTATAAGTGAACGATACCGTCCGTTCTTTCCTTGTAGGGTTTTCAATCGTGGGGTTGAGTAGTG
CCACACAGCATAAAATTAGCTTGGTTTCATGCTCCGTTAAGTCATAGCGACTAATCGCTAGTTCATTTGC
TTTGAAAACAACTAATTCAGACATACATCTCAATTGGTCTAGGTGATTTTAATCACTATACCAATTGAGA
TGGGCTAGTCAATGATAATTACTAGTCCTTTTCCTTTGAGTTGTGGGTATCTGTAAATTCTGCTAGACCT
TTGCTGGAAAACTTGTAAATTCTGCTAGACCCTCTGTAAATTCCGCTAGACCTTTGTGTGTTTTTTTTGT
TTATATTCAAGTGGTTATAATTTATAGAATAAAGAAAGAATAAAAAAAGATAAAAAGAATAGATCCCAGC
CCTGTGTATAACTCACTACTTTAGTCAGTTCCGCAGTATTACAAAAGGATGTCGCAAACGCTGTTTGCTC
CTCTACAAAACAGACCTTAAAACCCTAAAGGCTTAAGTAGCACCCTCGCAAGCTCGGTTGCGGCCGCAAT
CGGGCAAATCGCTGAATATTCCTTTTGTCTCCGACCATCAGGCACCTGAGTCGCTGTCTTTTTCGTGACA
TTCAGTTCGCTGCGCTCACGGCTCTGGCAGTGAATGGGGGTAAATGGCACTACAGGCGCGGCGCGCCCAG
CTGTCTAGGGCGGCGGATTTGTCCTACTCAGGAGAGCGTTCACCGACAAACAACAGATAAAACGAAAGGC
CCAGTCTTTCGACTGAGCCTTTCGTTTTATTTGATGCCTTTAATTAAGGCTCGGGAGACCTATCGGTAAT
AACAGTCCAATCTGGTGTAACTTCGGAATCGTCCCCAATTATTGAACACCCTTCGGGGTGTTTTTTTGTT
TCTGGTCTACCATCTCGTTGTGATAATAGACCTGAAGTGCCTACTCTGGAAAATCTTTGACAGCTAGCTC
AGTCCTAGGTATAATGCTAGCAGCTGTCACCGGATGTGCTTTCCGGTCTGATGAGTCCGTGAGGACGAAA
CAGCCTCTACAAATAATTTTGTTTAAGGCTCGCTACGAGAAGATTGTTACTTTCGCAGCGTTATTATCTA
AGGAGGTAGTCCATGGTTAGCAAAGGCGAGGCGGTTATCAAGGAGTTTATGCGTTTTAAGGTTCACATGG
AGGGTAGCATGAATGGTCACGAGTTCGAGATCGAGGGTGAAGGCGAGGGTCGTCCGTACGAAGGCACCCA
GACCGCGAAGCTGAAAGTGACCAAGGGTGGCCCGCTGCCGTTCAGCTGGGACATCCTGAGCCCGCAGTTC
ATGTATGGCAGCCGTGCGTTTACCAAACACCCGGCGGACATTCCGGATTACTATAAGCAAAGCTTCCCGG
AAGGTTTTAAATGGGAGCGTGTTATGAACTTCGAAGATGGTGGCGCGGTGACCGTTACCCAGGACACCAG
CCTGGAGGATGGCACCCTGATTTACAAGGTGAAACTGCGTGGCACCAACTTTCCGCCGGATGGTCCGGTT
ATGCAGAAGAAAACGATGGGTTGGGAAGCGAGCACCGAGCGTCTGTATCCGGAAGATGGCGTGCTGAAGG
GTGATATCAAAATGGCGCTGCGTCTGAAGGACGGTGGCCGTTACCTGGCGGATTTTAAGACCACCTATAA
AGCGAAGAAACCGGTGCAAATGCCGGGTGCGTACAACGTTGACCGTAAACTGGATATTACCAGCCACAAC
GAGGATTATACCGTGGTTGAGCAATATGAGCGTAGCGAGGGTCGCCACAGCACCGGCGGCATGGACGAAC
TGTATAAGGGATCCTAATAA
Features (pLannotate 1.2.2; 9 found; start..end, strand, type, name):
     68..162     +  terminator     lambda t0 terminator: transcription terminator from phage lambda
    201..221     +  promoter       tet promoter (fragment): E. coli promoter for tetracycline efflux protein gene
    277..1467    +  CDS            TcR: tetracycline efflux protein; tet; confers resistance to tetracycline
   1594..2544    -  CDS            Rep101: RepA protein needed for replication with the pSC101 origin; rep101
   2592..2814    -  rep_origin     pSC101 ori: low-copy replication origin that requires the Rep101 protein
   3097..3183    -  terminator     rrnB T1 terminator: Escherichia coli rrnB; transcription terminator T1 from the E. coli rrnB gene
   3347..3381    +  promoter       J23119 promoter: bacterial promoter (Registry of Standard Biological Parts BBa J23119)
   3384..3433    +  misc_RNA       sTRSV HHRz: hammerhead ribozyme from the tobacco ringspot virus satellite RNA (Khvorova et al., 2003)
   3513..4208    +  CDS            mScarlet: mScarlet is a basic (constitutively fluorescent) red fluorescent protein published in 2016, derived from synthetic construct. It has moderate acid sensitivity.
