[The description below was written by a language model from this plasmid's Addgene catalogue record and pLannotate feature annotations shown in this document.]
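Description:
BASIC_SEVA_5a7_pKD46.10 is a bacterial cloning backbone from the BASIC SEVA collection, a set of vectors that adapt the modular SEVA plasmid layout for use as acceptors in BASIC DNA assembly. It is catalogued as a synthetic biology vector of about 4.2 kb in total, made up of a 3.1 kb backbone and a roughly 1.1 kb insert. Replication depends on the pSC101 origin together with its cognate Rep101 (RepA) initiator protein, which gives a low copy number. The recorded 30°C growth temperature and the "pKD46" element of the name are consistent with a temperature-sensitive form of this replicon, as found in pKD46, although the record does not state this explicitly. Selection is by tetracycline resistance, provided by the TcR efflux protein gene downstream of a tet promoter fragment. The lambda t0 and rrnB T1 terminators flank the cargo region in the manner typical of SEVA vectors, insulating it from transcription from the rest of the plasmid.

The insert is an mScarlet counter-selection cassette. The strong constitutive J23119 promoter drives a transcript that begins with the sTRSV hammerhead ribozyme, a self-cleaving element commonly used to trim the 5′ untranslated region and standardise expression, followed by the mScarlet red fluorescent protein coding sequence. In this type of assembly vector, the cassette serves as a visual dropout marker: colonies carrying the unmodified backbone express mScarlet and appear red, while correct assemblies in which the cassette has been replaced by the assembled parts should be colourless. The feature table does not annotate the BASIC linker or prefix/suffix sequences used for assembly. The vector is intended for building constructs that need low-copy, tetracycline-selected maintenance in E. coli.
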