Addgene plasmid #178937: BASIC_SEVA_5a7_pKD46.10
Purpose: BASIC DNA assembly vector
Depositing lab: Paul Freemont. Depositing organization: Imperial College London. Publication: basicsynbio and the BASIC SEVA collection: software and vectors for an established DNA assembly method. Haines MC, Carling B, Marshall J, Shenshin VA, Baldwin GS, Freemont P, Storch M. Synth Biol (Oxf). 2022 Oct 11;7(1):ysac023. doi: 10.1093/synbio/ysac023. eCollection 2022. PubMed 36381610.
Backbone
  Vector backbone: BASIC_SEVA_5a7_pKD46.10
  Backbone size w/o insert (bp): 3146
  Vector type: Synthetic Biology
Growth in bacteria
  Bacterial resistance: Tetracycline, 10 μg/mL
  Growth temperature: 30°C
  Growth strain: DH5alpha
  Copy number: Low Copy
Gene/Insert
  Gene/Insert name: mScarlet counter-selection cassette
  Species: Synthetic
  Insert size (bp): 1074
  Cloning method: Unknown
  Sequencing primers: 5′ ggcggcggatttgtcctac; 3′ ggtgagaatccaggggtcc
Depositor comments: Cloning method: BASIC DNA assembly . Please visit https://www.biorxiv.org/content/10.1101/2022.01.06.446575v2 for bioRxiv preprint.
How to cite: BASIC_SEVA_5a7_pKD46.10 was a gift from Paul Freemont (Addgene plasmid # 178937 ; http://n2t.net/addgene:178937 ; RRID:Addgene_178937)
